Addgene plasmid #142519: TFORF1973
Purpose: Lentiviral vector for overexpressing transcription factor ORFs with unique 24-bp barcodes. Barcodes facilitate identification of transcription factors in pooled screens.
Depositing lab: Feng Zhang. Depositing organization: Broad Institute. Publication: A transcription factor atlas of directed differentiation. Joung J, Ma S, Tay T, Geiger-Schuller KR, Kirchgatterer PC, Verdine VK, Guo B, Arias-Garcia MA, Allen WE, Singh A, Kuksenko O, Abudayyeh OO, Gootenberg JS, Fu Z, Macrae RK, Buenrostro JD, Regev A, Zhang F. Cell. 2023 Jan 5;186(1):209-229.e26. doi: 10.1016/j.cell.2022.11.026. PubMed 36608654.
Backbone
  Vector backbone: pLX_TRC317
  Backbone manufacturer: Broad Institute Genetic Perturbation Platform
  Backbone size w/o insert (bp): 8264
  Vector type: Mammalian Expression, Lentiviral
  Selectable markers: Puromycin
Growth in bacteria
  Bacterial resistance: Ampicillin, 100 μg/mL
  Growth temperature: 37°C
  Growth strain: NEB Stable
  Copy number: High Copy
Gene/Insert
  Gene/Insert name: TBX3
  Species: H. sapiens (human)
  Insert size (bp): 2333
  Entrez Gene: TBX3 (a.k.a. TBX3-ISO, UMS, XHL)
  Promoter: EF1a
  Cloning method: Unknown
  Sequencing primers: 5′ GGGTGGAGACTGAAGTTAGGCCAG; 3′ CACATAGCGTAAAAGGAGCAACATAG
Terms and licenses: Academic/Nonprofit Terms; Industry Terms: Not Available to Industry
Depositor comments: NM_016569,ENST00000257566 . The transcription factor ORF portion of this plasmid was synthesized by Genewiz. Please test multiple small colonies in case of plasmid recombination. To make this collection available in a timely manner, a portion of this collection was not fully sequenced by Addgene. If an Addgene verified full plasmid sequence is not available, please contact us prior to placing an order to request the full sequence.
How to cite: TFORF1973 was a gift from Feng Zhang (Addgene plasmid # 142519 ; http://n2t.net/addgene:142519 ; RRID:Addgene_142519)
