[The description below was written by a language model from this plasmid's Addgene catalogue record and pLannotate feature annotations shown in this document.]
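Description:
TFORF1973 is a lentiviral mammalian expression plasmid built on the pLX_TRC317 backbone from the Broad Institute Genetic Perturbation Platform. It carries the human transcription factor TBX3 as a synthesized open reading frame. It belongs to a barcoded transcription factor ORF collection in which each construct carries a unique 24-bp barcode, so the overexpressed factor can be identified in pooled screens. The barcode is not annotated as a separate feature in the table. In bacteria the roughly 10.6 kb plasmid is maintained by a high-copy ColE1/pUC-type origin and selected with ampicillin through the β-lactamase gene. An f1 origin and remnants of a lac/lacZα cloning region are also present. The depositor warns that recombination can occur, as is common for LTR-containing plasmids.

The viral transfer cassette has a third-generation, self-inactivating layout. An RSV promoter fused to a truncated HIV-1 5' LTR drives genomic RNA production in packaging cells. It is followed by the Ψ packaging signal, a gag fragment, the Rev response element for Rev-dependent nuclear export, and a cPPT/CTS element that aids nuclear import. The cassette ends in a ΔU3 3' LTR with a downstream SV40 polyadenylation signal. Within the provirus, SV40 early promoter sequences lie upstream of a puromycin N-acetyltransferase gene for selecting transduced cells. The strong constitutive EF-1α promoter drives the TBX3 coding sequence, and a WPRE downstream enhances transcript stability and expression. The short U6 promoter, small t antigen and Rev annotations are only fragment matches and are probably not functional units. The construct is used to overexpress TBX3 stably in mammalian cells, for example in directed differentiation screens.
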