Features (pLannotate 1.2.2; 31 found; start..end, strand, type, name):
     51..186     -  rep_origin     SV40 ori: SV40 origin of replication
    210..281     -  promoter       SV40 promoter (fragment): SV40 enhancer and early promoter
    282..305     -  promoter       SV40 promoter (fragment): SV40 early promoter
    312..338     -  CDS            Rev (fragment): human immunodeficiency virus 1 (HIV-1) Rev protein; rev; enhances nuclear export of unspliced and incompletely spliced viral mRNAs
    715..948     -  misc_feature   RRE: The Rev response element (RRE) of HIV-1 allows for Rev-dependent mRNA export from the nucleus to the cytoplasm.
   1094..1457    -  CDS            HIV-1 gag (fragment): gag protein from human immunodeficiency virus 1; gag
   1441..1566    -  misc_feature   HIV-1 Ψ: packaging signal of human immunodeficiency virus type 1
   1613..1793    -  LTR            5' LTR (truncated): truncated 5' long terminal repeat (LTR) from HIV-1
   1794..2020    -  promoter       RSV promoter: Rous sarcoma virus enhancer/promoter
   2048..2066    -  promoter       T3 promoter: promoter for bacteriophage T3 RNA polymerase
   2111..2127    -  protein_bind   lac operator: The lac repressor binds to the lac operator to inhibit transcription in E. coli. This inhibition can be relieved by adding lactose or isopropyl-β-D-thiogalactopyranoside (IPTG). lac repressor encoded by lacI
   2135..2165    -  promoter       lac promoter: promoter for the E. coli lac operon
   2180..2201    -  protein_bind   CAP binding site: CAP binding activates transcription in the presence of cAMP. E. coli catabolite activator protein
   2214..2306    -  CDS            lacI (fragment): lac repressor; lacI; The lac repressor binds to the lac operator to inhibit transcription in E. coli. This inhibition can be relieved by adding lactose or isopropyl-β-D-thiogalactopyranoside (IPTG).
   2489..3077    -  rep_origin     ori: high-copy-number ColE1/pMB1/pBR322/pUC origin of replication
   3248..4108    -  CDS            AmpR: β-lactamase; bla; confers resistance to ampicillin, carbenicillin, and related antibiotics
   4109..4213    -  promoter       AmpR promoter: bla
   4266..4694    -  rep_origin     f1 ori (sequence partly withheld): f1 bacteriophage origin of replication; arrow indicates direction of (+) strand synthesis
   4699..4854    -  CDS            lacZα (fragment): LacZα fragment of β-galactosidase; lacZ fragment
   4862..4880    +  promoter       T7 promoter: promoter for bacteriophage T7 RNA polymerase
   4901..5036    -  rep_origin     SV40 ori: SV40 origin of replication
   5076..5197    -  polyA_signal   SV40 poly(A) signal: SV40 polyadenylation signal
   5275..5508    -  LTR            3' LTR (ΔU3): self-inactivating 3' long terminal repeat (LTR) from HIV-1
   5510..5529    -  misc_feature   cPPT/CTS (fragment): central polypurine tract and central termination sequence of HIV-1
   5580..6168    -  misc_feature   WPRE: woodchuck hepatitis virus posttranscriptional regulatory element
   6210..6238    -  promoter       U6 promoter (fragment): RNA polymerase III promoter for human U6 snRNA
   6259..8487    -  CDS            TBX3: TBX3_HUMAN - Experimental evidence at protein level: Swiss-Prot protein existence level 1. Transcriptional repressor involved in developmental processes. Probably plays a role in limb pattern formation. Acts as a negative regulator of PML function in cellular senescence. From Homo sapiens (Human).
   8504..9682    -  promoter       EF-1α promoter: strong constitutive promoter for human elongation factor EF-1α
   9689..9755    -  CDS            small t antigen (fragment): SV40 (simian virus 40) small t antigen
   9820..9937    -  misc_feature   cPPT/CTS: central polypurine tract and central termination sequence of HIV-1
   9986..5       -  CDS            PuroR (fragment) (across the origin): puromycin N-acetyltransferase; pac from Streptomyces; confers resistance to puromycin
>Addgene plasmid #142519 | TFORF1973 | addgene full sequence | sequence record 385917 | Addgene NGS Result
GTCATGGTAAGCTCCGGTGGTACCTCTAGAAAGCTTTTTGCAAAAGCCTAGGCCTCCAAAAAAGCCTCCT
CACTACTTCTGGAATAGCTCAGAGGCCGAGGCGGCCTCGGCCTCTGCATAAATAAAAAAAATTAGTCAGC
CATGGGGCGGAGAATGGGCGGAACTGGGCGGAGTTAGGGGCGGGATGGGCGGAGTTAGGGGCGGGACTAT
GGTTGCTGACTAATTGAGACGCATGCTTTGCATACTTCTGCCTGCTGGGGAGCCTGGGGACTTTCCACAC
CTGGTTGCTGACTAATTGAGATGCAATGCATGGGTCCCCTCGGGGTTGGGAGGTGGGTCTGAAACGATAA
TGGTGAATATCCCTGCCTAACTCTATTCACTATAGAAAGTACAGCAAAAACTATTCTTAAACCTACCAAG
CCTCCTACTATCATTATGAATAATTTTATATACCACAGCCAATTTGTTATGTTAAACCAATTCCACAAAC
TTGCCCATTTATCTAATTCCAATAATTCTTGTTCATTCTTTTCTTGCTGGTTTTGCGATTCTTCAATTAA
GGAGTGTATTAAGCTTGTGTAATTGTTAATTTCTCTGTCCCACTCCATCCAGGTCGTGTGATTCCAAATC
TGTTCCAGAGATTTATTACTCCAACTAGCATTCCAAGGCACAGCAGTGGTGCAAATGAGTTTTCCAGAGC
AACCCCAAATCCCCAGGAGCTGTTGATCCTTTAGGTATCTTTCCACAGCCAGGATTCTTGCCTGGAGCTG
CTTGATGCCCCAGACTGTGAGTTGCAACAGATGCTGTTGCGCCTCAATAGCCCTCAGCAAATTGTTCTGC
TGCTGCACTATACCAGACAATAATTGTCTGGCCTGTACCGTCAGCGTCATTGACGCTGCGCCCATAGTGC
TTCCTGCTGCTCCCAAGAACCCAAGGAACAAAGCTCCTATTCCCACTGCTCTTTTTTCTCTCTGCACCAC
TCTTCTCTTTGCCTTGGTGGGTGCTACTCCTAATGGTTCAATTTTTACTACTTTATATTTATATAATTCA
CTTCTCCAATTGTCCCTCATATCTCCTCCTCCAGGTCTGAAGATCAGCGGCCGCTTGCTGTGCGGTGGTC
TTACTTTTGTTTTGCTCTTCCTCTATCTTGTCTAAAGCTTCCTTGGTGTCTTTTATCTCTATCCTTTGAT
GCACACAATAGAGGGTTGCTACTGTATTATATAATGATCTAAGTTCTTCTGATCCTGTCTGAAGGGATGG
TTGTAGCTGTCCCAGTATTTGTCTACAGCCTTCTGATGTTTCTAACAGGCCAGGATTAACTGCGAATCGT
TCTAGCTCCCTGCTTGCCCATACTATATGTTTTAATTTATATTTTTTCTTTCCCCCTGGCCTTAACCGAA
TTTTTTCCCATCGCGATCTAATTCTCCCCCGCTTAATACTGACGCTCTCGCACCCATCTCTCTCCTTCTA
GCCTCCGCTAGTCAAAATTTTTGGCGTACTCACCAGTCGCCGCCCCTCGCCTCTTGCCGTGCGCGCTTCA
GCAAGCCGAGTCCTGCGTCGAGAGAGCTCCTCTGGTTTCCCTTTCGCTTTCAAGTCCCTGTTCGGGCGCC
ACTGCTAGAGATTTTCCACACTGACTAAAAGGGTCTGAGGGATCTCTAGTTACCAGAGTCACACAACAGA
CGGGCACACACTACTTGAAGCACTCAAGGCAAGCTTTATTGAGGCTTAAGCAGTGGGTTCCCTAGTTAGC
CAGAGAGCTCCCAGGCTCAGATCTGGTCTAACCAGAGAGACCCGTTTATGTATCGAGCTAGGCACTTAAA
TACAATATCTCTGCAATGCGGCAATTCAGTGGTTCGTCCAATCCATGTCAGACCCGTCTGTTGCCTTCCT
AATAAGGCACGATCGTACCACCTTACTTCCACCAATCGGCATGCACGGTGCTTTTTCTCTCCTTGTAAGG
CATGTTGCTAACTCATCGTTACCATGTTGCAAGACTACAAGAGTATTGCATAAGACTACATTAAGCTTGC
AGCTCCAGCTTTTGTTCCCTTTAGTGAGGGTTAATTGCGCGCTTGGCGTAATCATGGTCATAGCTGTTTC
CTGTGTGAAATTGTTATCCGCTCACAATTCCACACAACATACGAGCCGGAAGCATAAAGTGTAAAGCCTG
GGGTGCCTAATGAGTGAGCTAACTCACATTAATTGCGTTGCGCTCACTGCCCGCTTTCCAGTCGGGAAAC
CTGTCGTGCCAGCTGCATTAATGAATCGGCCAACGCGCGGGGAGAGGCGGTTTGCGTATTGGGCGCTCTT
CCGCTTCCTCGCTCACTGACTCGCTGCGCTCGGTCGTTCGGCTGCGGCGAGCGGTATCAGCTCACTCAAA
GGCGGTAATACGGTTATCCACAGAATCAGGGGATAACGCAGGAAAGAACATGTGAGCAAAAGGCCAGCAA
AAGGCCAGGAACCGTAAAAAGGCCGCGTTGCTGGCGTTTTTCCATAGGCTCCGCCCCCCTGACGAGCATC
ACAAAAATCGACGCTCAAGTCAGAGGTGGCGAAACCCGACAGGACTATAAAGATACCAGGCGTTTCCCCC
TGGAAGCTCCCTCGTGCGCTCTCCTGTTCCGACCCTGCCGCTTACCGGATACCTGTCCGCCTTTCTCCCT
TCGGGAAGCGTGGCGCTTTCTCATAGCTCACGCTGTAGGTATCTCAGTTCGGTGTAGGTCGTTCGCTCCA
AGCTGGGCTGTGTGCACGAACCCCCCGTTCAGCCCGACCGCTGCGCCTTATCCGGTAACTATCGTCTTGA
GTCCAACCCGGTAAGACACGACTTATCGCCACTGGCAGCAGCCACTGGTAACAGGATTAGCAGAGCGAGG
TATGTAGGCGGTGCTACAGAGTTCTTGAAGTGGTGGCCTAACTACGGCTACACTAGAAGAACAGTATTTG
GTATCTGCGCTCTGCTGAAGCCAGTTACCTTCGGAAAAAGAGTTGGTAGCTCTTGATCCGGCAAACAAAC
CACCGCTGGTAGCGGTGGTTTTTTTGTTTGCAAGCAGCAGATTACGCGCAGAAAAAAAGGATCTCAAGAA
GATCCTTTGATCTTTTCTACGGGGTCTGACGCTCAGTGGAACGAAAACTCACGTTAAGGGATTTTGGTCA
TGAGATTATCAAAAAGGATCTTCACCTAGATCCTTTTAAATTAAAAATGAAGTTTTAAATCAATCTAAAG
TATATATGAGTAAACTTGGTCTGACAGTTACCAATGCTTAATCAGTGAGGCACCTATCTCAGCGATCTGT
CTATTTCGTTCATCCATAGTTGCCTGACTCCCCGTCGTGTAGATAACTACGATACGGGAGGGCTTACCAT
CTGGCCCCAGTGCTGCAATGATACCGCGAGACCCACGCTCACCGGCTCCAGATTTATCAGCAATAAACCA
GCCAGCCGGAAGGGCCGAGCGCAGAAGTGGTCCTGCAACTTTATCCGCCTCCATCCAGTCTATTAATTGT
TGCCGGGAAGCTAGAGTAAGTAGTTCGCCAGTTAATAGTTTGCGCAACGTTGTTGCCATTGCTACAGGCA
TCGTGGTGTCACGCTCGTCGTTTGGTATGGCTTCATTCAGCTCCGGTTCCCAACGATCAAGGCGAGTTAC
ATGATCCCCCATGTTGTGCAAAAAAGCGGTTAGCTCCTTCGGTCCTCCGATCGTTGTCAGAAGTAAGTTG
GCCGCAGTGTTATCACTCATGGTTATGGCAGCACTGCATAATTCTCTTACTGTCATGCCATCCGTAAGAT
GCTTTTCTGTGACTGGTGAGTACTCAACCAAGTCATTCTGAGAATAGTGTATGCGGCGACCGAGTTGCTC
TTGCCCGGCGTCAATACGGGATAATACCGCGCCACATAGCAGAACTTTAAAAGTGCTCATCATTGGAAAA
CGTTCTTCGGGGCGAAAACTCTCAAGGATCTTACCGCTGTTGAGATCCAGTTCGATGTAACCCACTCGTG
CACCCAACTGATCTTCAGCATCTTTTACTTTCACCAGCGTTTCTGGGTGAGCAAAAACAGGAAGGCAAAA
TGCCGCAAAAAAGGGAATAAGGGCGACACGGAAATGTTGAATACTCATACTCTTCCTTTTTCAATATTAT
TGAAGCATTTATCAGGGTTATTGTCTCATGAGCGGATACATATTTGAATGTATTTAGAAAAATAAACAAA
TAGGGGTTCCGCGCACATTTCCCCGAAAAGTGCCACCTAAATTGTAAGCGTTAATATTTTGTTAAAATTC
GCGTTAAATTTTTGTTAAATCAGCTCATTTTTTAACCAATAGGCCGAAATCGGCAAAATCCCTTATAAAT
CAAAAGAATAGACCGAGATAGGGT
[37 nt withheld, positions 4365-4401]
AAAGAACGTGGACTCCAACGTCAAAGG
[49 nt withheld, positions 4429-4477]
T
[91 nt withheld, positions 4479-4569]
G
[124 nt withheld, positions 4571-4694]
CCCATTCGCCATTCAGGCTGCGCAACTGTTGGGAAGGGCGATCGGTGCGGGCCTCTTCGCTATTACGCCA
GCTGGCGAAAGGGGGATGTGCTGCAAGGCGATTAAGTTGGGTAACGCCAGGGTTTTCCCAGTCACGACGT
TGTAAAACGACGGCCAGTGAGCGCGCGTAATACGACTCACTATAGGGCGAATTGGGTACGTCCCTAGGCC
TCCAAAAAAGCCTCCTCACTACTTCTGGAATAGCTCAGAGGCCGAGGCGGCCTCGGCCTCTGCATAAATA
AAAAAAATTAGTCAGCCATGGGGCGGAGAATGGGCGGAACTGGGCGGAGTTAGGGGCGGGATGGGCGGAG
TTAGGGGCGGGATAGCTAGAGCCAGACATGATAAGATACATTGATGAGTTTGGACAAACCACAACTAGAA
TGCAGTGAAAAAAATGCTTTATTTGTGAAATTTGTGATGCTATTGCTTTATTTGTAACCATTATAAGCTG
CAATAAACAAGTTCCTCTCACTCTCTGATATTCATTTCTTTGCAAGTTATAAATACTGAATAATAAGATG
ACATGAACTACTATACGTACTGCTAGAGATTTTCCACACTGACTAAAAGGGTCTGAGGGATCTCTAGTTA
CCAGAGTCACACAACAGACGGGCACACACTACTTGAAGCACTCAAGGCAAGCTTTATTGAGGCTTAAGCA
GTGGGTTCCCTAGTTAGCCAGAGAGCTCCCAGGCTCAGATCTGGTCTAACCAGAGAGACCCAGTACAAGC
AAAAAGCAGATCTTGTCTTCGTTGGGAGTGAATTAGCCCTTCCAGTCCCCCCTTTTCTTTTAAAAAGTGG
CTAAGATCTACAGCTGCCTTGTAAGTCATTGGTCTTAAAGTCGACGCGGGGAGGCGGCCCAAAGGGAGAT
CCGACTCGTCTGAGGGCGAAGGCGAAGACGCGGAAGAGGCCGCAGAGCCGGCAGCAGGCCGCGGGAAGGA
AGGTCCGCTGGATTGAGGGCCGAAGGGACGTAGCAGAAGGACGTCCCGCGCAGAATCCAGGTGGCAACAC
AGGCGAGCAGCCAAGGAAAGGACGATGATTTCCCCGACAACACCACGGAATTGTCAGTGCCCAACAGCCG
AGCCCCTGTCCAGCAGCGGGCAAGGCAGGCGGCGATGAGTTCCGCCGTGGCAATAGGGAGGGGGAAAGCG
AAAGTCCCGGAAAGGAGCTGACAGGTGGTGGCAATGCCCCAACCAGTGGGGGTTGCGTCAGCAAACACAG
TGCACACCACGCCACGTTGCCTGACAACGGGCCACAACTCCTCATAAAGAGACAGCAACCAGGATTTATA
CAAGGAGGAGAAAATGAAAGCCATACGGGAAGCAATAGCATGATACAAAGGCATTAAAGCAGCGTATCCA
CATAGCGTAAAAGGAGCAACATAGTTAAGAATACCAGTCAATCTTTCACAAATTTTGTAATCCAGAGGTT
GATTGTCGACTTAACGCGTAGACTGGAACACACCCAGATACGTTCGTCCTTTCCACAAGATATATAAAGC
CAAGTACGGACTAGTTCATTACTACGGGGACGCGCTGCGGGACCTGTCCGGCTTGGCTTCCAAGCCGCTA
ACCAACCGCTGGATGCTCTGCAGTTCGCTGGTGGCCGCCTCTTTCTCCGCGCAGAGTTTGGGCGACAAGG
ACATGGAGCTGGAGGAGAGCGTGGAGGAGCGGCTGTTGAGTTCAGAGCCCGAGTCCACTGCCACCGAGGC
CGGGCTGGCGGCCAGGGCGGCGACTTTGCCGTCCAGGGGCCCCGCGGCCGCCGCCATGGAGGGCAGGGCG
GTGGTGAGCAGACTGCTGCCGTCCGGGACCGGCACCGGGATGGAGTAGGGGCTGTAGCGCAGCCGCGGGC
GCATGGTGTTCAGATTGAGGAAGGGGTGGCGGTGCACCGAGCTGGAGGCTGCCGCAGAGGAGGCGGCCGC
CGCTGCGGCCATGTACGTGTAGGGGTAAGGGAACAGGCTTCCGAAAGGGGACATGGCCAGGCCCTGAGAG
GCCAGGACGTGCTGCTGGAGGTGGAAGGGCAGGGTGGCCGCGGACGCCCCGGACAGTCCCTGCGCCGCAG
CGGCAGAGGCCATGGCCGTGGAATCCAGGCCCGAGACACCGGTGGAGGCCCCAGAAACCGTGGCCAGGAG
GGGACCCATGCCAGCGGCCGCCATGCTGGAGAAGGCGCCCCCCATGGCAAACTGGCTGGGGTGCAGGAAG
AGCGGGTGCCCGTTGAAGAACTGTTGGCCCGCCAGGCCCGGGGCGAAGCCGAGGCCAGGCAGGGGGCCCT
GGGCCAGGTGCGCGGCGGCCGCGTCCGTCTGCACCGTGAGCGGCGCGAAGGCCTCCTTGCCCGGGAGCGC
GCGCGCCTCTTCCACCTTGGCCGGCGCTGTGCCCTCGCGAACCGGGCTCCTGCGCTCCTCCGCGCCCAGG
CCGCGAGTGCTGGACGAGATGGTGGCGGGGCTATGGCGTGAGTCGGGCGACGCTTTGTCCAGCCGCCCGC
TGTCCCGGGGCCGCTCAGCAGCGAAAAGGTGAGCCTTGACCGCGGGGCTGCCCTTGTCACGGCAGGGCTC
CTCCGACGTGGTGGTGGAGATCTTGGCCGCGTCGCAGGCCTCGGGGCCATGCTCCTCTTTGCTCTCGGCC
TCGGCGTCGCTCTCACCCTCGCTGGGACATAAATCTTTGAGGTTCGATGTCCCTACAGTGGAGGCGGCTG
GAGAAGAAGCCTGGGCGAAGCAGTTGAAAGCTGCTTGTTCACTGGAGGACTCATCAGAGGTCCCATTCTC
CTTTTTGTGTCTTTCATCAAACACCCTCATGGACTGCAGGGTGAGCTGTTTTCTTTTTTCTCTTCGGCCA
TTTCCAGTGTCCCGGAAACCTTTTGCAAAAGGGTTGTTGTCTATTTTTAACTGGGTTATCTTATCATTCT
GGTATGCAGTCACAGCGATGAATTCAGTTTCGGGGAACAAGTATGTCCGAAATGTACTATAAGGGAGTTT
CAAGATGTCATTGGCTCTTACAATGTGGAACCGGGGCTGGTATTTGTGCATGGAGTTCAATATAGTCTGA
GTACCAAAACTATAATTCCCCTGCCACGTAGCGTGATCACTTGGGAAGGCCAAAGTAAATCCATGTTTGT
CTGAAATGTTGTTGGTGAGTTTCAGTTTGTGGAAAGTGACGACTTTGGACATCCACTGTTCCCCAGTAGC
GGGGCTGTCCGGGTGAATGTACATCCTCTTTGGCATTTCGGGGTCGGCCTTACCAGCCACCATCCACCGA
GAATTGTGAAATTTATAACGACAGTCATCAGCAGCTATAATGTCCATCAATAAAATGTATTTGGCTTTTT
TATCCAGCCCAGAACATCTCACTTTAAATGGAGGAAACATTCGCCTTCCCGACTTGGTAATGACCATCTC
GGTGCCCCGCTTGTGAAACTGATCCCAAAGTTCTTTAGCCTCCAGGTGCACCTTGGGGTCGTCCTCCACC
TCTTCTTCGGGCTCCATGGTCTTCAAAGGCCTCAGATGCGCCTGGGGCCCCAGGGAGGAGAACGGGATGC
CGGTCTCGGCCGCCCCCACCAATTGATCCATGATCGGCTTGGCCAGGGCGCCCGGCAGCGAGAGCGCCGC
CGCGCCGTTGGGAGGCAGCGTCAGCGCGGGGAAGAACGGCGGCTGGTGACCCAGCACCGCGCTCATGGCG
AAGTCCGGCGCCCGGTGAGGTAGGAACGGATGGTAGGCCATGCTTGTCCCAGGAATGACCGGATCTCTCA
TGGAGAGGCTCATGGTGGCGGTGCTAGCCTCACGACACCTGAAATGGAAGAAAAAAACTTTGAACCACTG
TCTGAGGCTTGAGAATGAACCAAGATCCAAACTCAAAAAGGGCAAATTCCAAGGAGAATTACATCAAGTG
CCAAGCTGGCCTAACTTCAGTCTCCACCCACTCAGTGTGGGGAAACTCCATCGCATAAAACCCCTCCCCC
CAACCTAAAGACGACGTACTCCAAAAGCTCGAGAACTAATCGAGGTGCCTGGACGGCGCCCGGTACTCCG
TGGAGTCACATGAAGCGACGGCTGAGGACGGAAAGGCCCTTTTCCTTTGTGTGGGTGACTCACCCGCCCG
CTCTCCCGAGCGCCGCGTCCTCCATTTTGAGCTCCCTGCAGCAGGGCCGGGAAGCGGCCATCTTTCCGCT
CACGCAACTGGTGCCGACCGGGCCAGCCTTGCCGCCCAGGGCGGGGCGATACACGGCGGCGCGAGGCCAG
GCACCAGAGCAGGCCGGCCAGCTTGAGACTACCCCCGTCCGATTCTCGGTGGCCGCGCTCGCAGGCCCCG
CCTCGCCGAACATGTGCGCTGGGACGCACGGGCCCCGTCGCCGCCCGCGGCCCCAAAAACCGAAATACCA
GTGTGCAGATCTTGGCCCGCATTTACAAGACTATCTTGCCAGAAAAAAAGCGTCGCAGCAGGTCATCAAA
AATTTTAAATGGCTAGAGACTTATCGAAAGCAGCGAGACAGGCGCGAAGGTGCCACCAGATTCGCACGCG
GCGGCCCCAGCGCCCAGGCCAGGCCTCAACTCAAGCACGAGGCGAAGGGGCTCCTTAAGCGCAAGGCCTC
GAACTCTCCCACCCACTTCCAACCCGAAGCTCGGGATCAAGAATCACGTACTGCAGCCAGGTGGAAGTAA
TTCAAGGCACGCAAGGGCCATAACCCGTAAAGAGGCCAGGCCCGCGGGAACCACACACGGCACTTACCTG
TGTTCTGGCGGCAAACCCGTTGCGAAAAAGAACGTTCACGGCGACTACTGCACTTATATACGGTTCTCCC
CCACCCTCGGGAAAAAGGCGGAGCCAGTACACGACATCACTTTCCCAGTTTACCCCGCGCCACCTTCTCT
AGGCACCGGTTCAATTGCCGACCCCTCCCCCCAACTTCTCGGGGACTGTGGGCGATGTGCGCTCTGCCCA
CTGACGGGCACCGGAGCCAATTCCCACTCCTTTCAAGACCTAGAAGGTCCATTAGCTGCAAAGATTCCTC
TCTGTTTAAAACTTTATCCATCTTTGCACCTGCAGGCCTCGAGCCGGCGCCAAAGTGGATCTCTGCTGTC
CCTGTAATAAACCCGAAAATTTTGAATTTTTGTAATTTGTTTTTGTAATTCTTTAGTTTGTATGTCTGTT
GCTATTATGTCTACTATTCTTTCCCCTGCACTGTACCCCCCAATCCCCCCTTTTCTTTTAAAATTGTGGA
TGAATACTGCCATTTGTCTCAAGATCTAGAATTCGTTAACTGGCACCGGGCTTGCGGGTCATGCACCAGG
TGCGCGGTCCTTCGGGCACCTCGACGTCGGCGGTGACGGTGAAGCCGAGCCGCTCGTAGAAGGGGAGGTT
GCGGGGCGCGGAGGTCTCCAGGAAGGCGGGCACCCCGGCGCGCTCGGCCGCCTCCACTCCGGGGAGCACG
ACGGCGCTGCCCAGACCCTTGCCCTGGTGGTCGGGCGAGACGCCGACGGTGGCCAGGAACCACGCGGGCT
CCTTGGGCCGGTGCGGCGCCAGGAGGCCTTCCATCTGTTGCTGCGCGGCCAGCCGGGAACCGCTCAACTC
GGCCATGCGCGGGCCGATCTCGGCGAACACCGCCCCCGCTTCGACGCTCTCCGGCGTGGTCCAGACCGCC
ACGGCGGCGCCGTCGTCCGCGACCCACACCTTGCCGATGTCGAGCCCGACGCGCGTGAGGAAGAGTTCTT
GCAGCTCGGTGACCCGCTCGATGTGGCGGTCCGGATCGACGGTGTGGCGCGTGGCGGGGTAGTCGGCGAA
CGCGGCGGCGAGGGTGCGTACGGCCCTGGGGACGTCGTCGCGGGTGGCGAGGCGCACCGTGGGCTTGTAC
TCG
