>Addgene plasmid #142519 | TFORF1973 | depositor partial sequence | sequence record 279695 | Insert
ACCGCCACCATGAGCCTCTCCATGAGAGATCCGGTCATTCCTGGGACAAGCATGGCCTACCATCCGTTCC
TACCTCACCGGGCGCCGGACTTCGCCATGAGCGCGGTGCTGGGTCACCAGCCGCCGTTCTTCCCCGCGCT
GACGCTGCCTCCCAACGGCGCGGCGGCGCTCTCGCTGCCGGGCGCCCTGGCCAAGCCGATCATGGATCAA
TTGGTGGGGGCGGCCGAGACCGGCATCCCGTTCTCCTCCCTGGGGCCCCAGGCGCATCTGAGGCCTTTGA
AGACCATGGAGCCCGAAGAAGAGGTGGAGGACGACCCCAAGGTGCACCTGGAGGCTAAAGAACTTTGGGA
TCAGTTTCACAAGCGGGGCACCGAGATGGTCATTACCAAGTCGGGAAGGCGAATGTTTCCTCCATTTAAA
GTGAGATGTTCTGGGCTGGATAAAAAAGCCAAATACATTTTATTGATGGACATTATAGCTGCTGATGACT
GTCGTTATAAATTTCACAATTCTCGGTGGATGGTGGCTGGTAAGGCCGACCCCGAAATGCCAAAGAGGAT
GTACATTCACCCGGACAGCCCCGCTACTGGGGAACAGTGGATGTCCAAAGTCGTCACTTTCCACAAACTG
AAACTCACCAACAACATTTCAGACAAACATGGATTTACTTTGGCCTTCCCAAGTGATCACGCTACGTGGC
AGGGGAATTATAGTTTTGGTACTCAGACTATATTGAACTCCATGCACAAATACCAGCCCCGGTTCCACAT
TGTAAGAGCCAATGACATCTTGAAACTCCCTTATAGTACATTTCGGACATACTTGTTCCCCGAAACTGAA
TTCATCGCTGTGACTGCATACCAGAATGATAAGATAACCCAGTTAAAAATAGACAACAACCCTTTTGCAA
AAGGTTTCCGGGACACTGGAAATGGCCGAAGAGAAAAAAGAAAACAGCTCACCCTGCAGTCCATGAGGGT
GTTTGATGAAAGACACAAAAAGGAGAATGGGACCTCTGATGAGTCCTCCAGTGAACAAGCAGCTTTCAAC
TGCTTCGCCCAGGCTTCTTCTCCAGCCGCCTCCACTGTAGGGACATCGAACCTCAAAGATTTATGTCCCA
GCGAGGGTGAGAGCGACGCCGAGGCCGAGAGCAAAGAGGAGCATGGCCCCGAGGCCTGCGACGCGGCCAA
GATCTCCACCACCACGTCGGAGGAGCCCTGCCGTGACAAGGGCAGCCCCGCGGTCAAGGCTCACCTTTTC
GCTGCTGAGCGGCCCCGGGACAGCGGGCGGCTGGACAAAGCGTCGCCCGACTCACGCCATAGCCCCGCCA
CCATCTCGTCCAGCACTCGCGGCCTGGGCGCGGAGGAGCGCAGGAGCCCGGTTCGCGAGGGCACAGCGCC
GGCCAAGGTGGAAGAGGCGCGCGCGCTCCCGGGCAAGGAGGCCTTCGCGCCGCTCACGGTGCAGACGGAC
GCGGCCGCCGCGCACCTGGCCCAGGGCCCCCTGCCTGGCCTCGGCTTCGCCCCGGGCCTGGCGGGCCAAC
AGTTCTTCAACGGGCACCCGCTCTTCCTGCACCCCAGCCAGTTTGCCATGGGGGGCGCCTTCTCCAGCAT
GGCGGCCGCTGGCATGGGTCCCCTCCTGGCCACGGTTTCTGGGGCCTCCACCGGTGTCTCGGGCCTGGAT
TCCACGGCCATGGCCTCTGCCGCTGCGGCGCAGGGACTGTCCGGGGCGTCCGCGGCCACCCTGCCCTTCC
ACCTCCAGCAGCACGTCCTGGCCTCTCAGGGCCTGGCCATGTCCCCTTTCGGAAGCCTGTTCCCTTACCC
CTACACGTACATGGCCGCAGCGGCGGCCGCCTCCTCTGCGGCAGCCTCCAGCTCGGTGCACCGCCACCCC
TTCCTCAATCTGAACACCATGCGCCCGCGGCTGCGCTACAGCCCCTACTCCATCCCGGTGCCGGTCCCGG
ACGGCAGCAGTCTGCTCACCACCGCCCTGCCCTCCATGGCGGCGGCCGCGGGGCCCCTGGACGGCAAAGT
CGCCGCCCTGGCCGCCAGCCCGGCCTCGGTGGCAGTGGACTCGGGCTCTGAACTCAACAGCCGCTCCTCC
ACGCTCTCCTCCAGCTCCATGTCCTTGTCGCCCAAACTCTGCGCGGAGAAAGAGGCGGCCACCAGCGAAC
TGCAGAGCATCCAGCGGTTGGTTAGCGGCTTGGAAGCCAAGCCGGACAGGTCCCGCAGCGCGTCCCCGTA
GTAATGAACTAGTCCGTAACTTGAAAGTATTTCGATTTCTTGGCTTTATATATCTTGTGGAAAGGACGAA
CGTATCTGGGTGTGTTCCAGTCT
