>Addgene plasmid #142519 | TFORF1973 | depositor partial sequence | sequence record 279696 | Barcode
ACGTATCTGGGTGTGTTCCAGTCT
